>Addgene plasmid #130241 | pRDAX-EMMI-039 LifeAct(D-G)//Esp3I | depositor full sequence | sequence record 249619 | Full Sequence
CGTCTCGGGACGCCACCATGGGCGTGGCCGACCTGATCAAGAAGTTCGAGAGCATCAGCAAGGAGGAGGG
CGGGTCAGGCGGCAGCCGAGACGACCTGCTAGCGCTCGCTTGGATCCGAATTCAAACCTGAAATTGTTAT
CCGCTCACAATTCCACACAACATACGAGCCGGAAGCATAAAGTGTAAAGCCTGGGGTGCCTAATGAGTGA
GCTAACTCACATTAATTGCGTTGCGCTCACTGCCCGCTTTCCAGTCGGGAAACCTGTCGTGCCAGCTGCA
TTAATGAATCGGCCAACGCGCGGGGAGAGGCGGTTTGCGTATTGGGCGCTCTTCCGCTTCCTCGCTCACT
GACTCGCTGCGCTCGGTCGTTCGGCTGCGGCGAGCGGTATCAGCTCACTCAAAGGCGGTAATACGGTTAT
CCACAGAATCAGGGGATAACGCAGGAAAGAACATGTGAGCAAAAGGCCAGCAAAAGGCCAGGAACCGTAA
AAAGGCCGCGTTGCTGGCGTTTTTCCATAGGCTCCGCCCCCCTGACGAGCATCACAAAAATCGACGCTCA
AGTCAGAGGTGGCGAAACCCGACAGGACTATAAAGATACCAGGCGTTTCCCCCTGGAAGCTCCCTCGTGC
GCTCTCCTGTTCCGACCCTGCCGCTTACCGGATACCTGTCCGCCTTTCTCCCTTCGGGAAGCGTGGCGCT
TTCTCATAGCTCACGCTGTAGGTATCTCAGTTCGGTGTAGGTCGTTCGCTCCAAGCTGGGCTGTGTGCAC
GAACCCCCCGTTCAGCCCGACCGCTGCGCCTTATCCGGTAACTATCGTCTTGAGTCCAACCCGGTAAGAC
ACGACTTATCGCCACTGGCAGCAGCCACTGGTAACAGGATTAGCAGAGCGAGGTATGTAGGCGGTGCTAC
AGAGTTCTTGAAGTGGTGGCCTAACTACGGCTACACTAGAAGAACAGTATTTGGTATCTGCGCTCTGCTG
AAGCCAGTTACCTTCGGAAAAAGAGTTGGTAGCTCTTGATCCGGCAAACAAACCACCGCTGGTAGCGGTG
GTTTTTTTGTTTGCAAGCAGCAGATTACGCGCAGAAAAAAAGGATCTCAAGAAGATCCTTTGATCTTTTC
TACGGGGTCTGACGCTCAGTGGAACGAAAACTCACGTTAAGGGATTTTGGTCATGAGATTATCAAAAAGG
ATCTTCACCTAGATCCTTTTAAATTAAAAATGAAGTTTTAAATCAATCTAAAGTATATATGAGTAAACTT
GGTCTGACAGCCGGAATTGCCAGCTGGGGCGCCCTCTGGTAAGGTTGGGAAGCCCTGCAAAGTAAACTGG
ATGGCTTTCTTGCCGCCAAGGATCTGATGGCGCAGGGGATCAAGATCTGATCAAGAGACAGGATGAGGAT
CGTTTCGCATGATTGAACAAGATGGATTGCACGCAGGTTCTCCGGCCGCTTGGGTGGAGAGGCTATTCGG
CTATGACTGGGCACAACAGACAATCGGCTGCTCTGATGCCGCCGTGTTCCGGCTGTCAGCGCAGGGGCGC
CCGGTTCTTTTTGTCAAGACCGACCTGTCCGGTGCCCTGAATGAACTGCAGGACGAGGCAGCGCGGCTAT
CGTGGCTGGCCACGACGGGCGTTCCTTGCGCAGCTGTGCTCGACGTTGTCACTGAAGCGGGAAGGGACTG
GCTGCTATTGGGCGAAGTGCCGGGGCAGGATCTCCTGTCATCCCACCTTGCTCCTGCCGAGAAAGTATCC
ATCATGGCTGATGCAATGCGGCGGCTGCATACGCTTGATCCGGCTACCTGCCCATTCGACCACCAAGCGA
AACATCGCATCGAGCGAGCACGTACTCGGATGGAAGCCGGTCTTGTCGATCAGGATGATCTGGACGAAGA
GCATCAGGGGCTCGCGCCAGCCGAACTGTTCGCCAGGCTCAAGGCGCGCATGCCCGACGGCGAGGATCTC
GTCGTGACCCATGGCGATGCCTGCTTGCCGAATATCATGGTGGAAAATGGCCGCTTTTCTGGATTCATCG
ACTGTGGCCGGCTGGGTGTGGCGGACCGCTATCAGGACATAGCGTTGGCTACCCGTGATATTGCTGAAGA
GCTTGGCGGCGAATGGGCTGACCGCTTCCTCGTGCTTTACGGTATCGCCGCTCCCGATTCGCAGCGCATC
GCCTTCTATCGCCTTCTTGACGAGTTCTTCTGATCCGCGCACATTTCCCCGAAAAGTGCCACCTGACGTC
TAAGAAACCATTATTATCATGACATTAACCTATAAAAATAGGCGTATCACGAGGCCCTTTCGTCTCGCGC
GTTTCGGTGATGACGGTGAAAACCTCTGACACATGCAGCTCCCGGAGACGGTCACAGCTTGTCTGTAAGC
GGATGCCGGGAGCAGACAAGCCCGTCAGGGCGCGTCAGCGGGTGTTGGCGGGTGTCGGGGCTGGCTTAAC
TATGCGGCATCAGAGCAGATTGTACTGAGAGAAACCCAATTGGGTACCGAGCTCCCTGCAGGAAGC
Features (pLannotate 1.2.2; 9 found; start..end, strand, type, name):
    134..150     -  protein_bind   lac operator: The lac repressor binds to the lac operator to inhibit transcription in E. coli. This inhibition can be relieved by adding lactose or isopropyl-β-D-thiogalactopyranoside (IPTG). lac repressor encoded by lacI
    158..188     -  promoter       lac promoter: promoter for the E. coli lac operon
    203..224     -  protein_bind   CAP binding site: CAP binding activates transcription in the presence of cAMP. E. coli catabolite activator protein
    237..329     -  CDS            lacI (fragment): lac repressor; lacI; The lac repressor binds to the lac operator to inhibit transcription in E. coli. This inhibition can be relieved by adding lactose or isopropyl-β-D-thiogalactopyranoside (IPTG).
    512..1100    -  rep_origin     ori: high-copy-number ColE1/pMB1/pBR322/pUC origin of replication
   1273..1377    +  CDS            tnpA (fragment): TN5P_ECOLX - Also known as tnp. Experimental evidence at protein level: Swiss-Prot protein existence level 1. Mediates transposition of transposon Tn5 by a 'cut and paste' mechanism. First, the monomeric transposase binds the 19 bp inverted DNA repeats flanking the transposon. Then, dimerization of the DNA- bound transposase creates a synaptic DNA complex. After nicking of the first DNA strand, excision of the transposon proceeds through a series of intermediates. The transposase then mediates the insertion of the transposon at a new site by strand transfer. The activity of the wild- type tran
   1409..2200    +  CDS            neo: KKA2_KLEPN - Also known as kan, nptII. Experimental evidence at protein level: Swiss-Prot protein existence level 1. Resistance to kanamycin, neomycin, paromomycin, ribostamycin, butirosin and gentamicin B. From Klebsiella pneumoniae.
   2304..2339    +  CDS            rop (fragment): Rop protein, which maintains plasmids at low copy number; rop
   2441..2481    +  misc_feature   bom (fragment): basis of mobility region from pBR322
