[The description below was written by a language model from this plasmid's Addgene catalogue record and pLannotate feature annotations shown in this document.]
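Description:
pRDAX-EMMI-039 LifeAct(D-G)//Esp3I is a small (about 2.5 kb) synthetic-biology part plasmid deposited as an extension to the EMMA kit, a modular assembly toolkit. It sits on a custom-built backbone that is propagated in E. coli at high copy from a ColE1/pUC-type origin and selected with kanamycin. Resistance comes from the neo/nptII aminoglycoside phosphotransferase gene. A short Tn5 transposase fragment lies just upstream of that gene and is most likely carried over with the resistance cassette from its Tn5 source.

The payload is LifeAct, listed as a synthetic insert. LifeAct is generally known as a short peptide that binds filamentous actin and is commonly fused to fluorescent proteins to visualise the actin cytoskeleton in living cells. The automated feature table does not annotate the LifeAct sequence itself, and the record does not give its exact position or cloning junctions. The "(D-G)" in the name appears to indicate the assembly positions or fusion sites the part spans. "Esp3I" points to release by that type IIS restriction enzyme for Golden Gate-style assembly, although the record does not spell out either convention.

The remaining annotations are backbone remnants: a lac promoter with its operator and CAP binding site, and fragments of lacI, rop and the pBR322 bom region. No mammalian promoter, reporter or terminator is annotated. The plasmid therefore appears to serve as a donor of the LifeAct module, to be combined with other kit parts into a final expression vector, not as an expression construct in its own right.
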