Addgene plasmid #130241: pRDAX-EMMI-039 LifeAct(D-G)//Esp3I
Purpose: EMMA Kit # 1000000119 extension
Depositing lab: Gary Lewin. Depositing organization: Max-Delbrueck-Centrum fuer Molekulare Medizin (MDC).
Backbone
  Vector backbone: custom built
  Vector type: Synthetic Biology
Growth in bacteria
  Bacterial resistance: Kanamycin, 50 μg/mL
  Growth temperature: 37°C
  Growth strain: DH5alpha
  Copy number: High Copy
Gene/Insert
  Gene/Insert name: LifeAct
  Species: Synthetic
  Cloning method: Restriction Enzyme; 5′ cloning site unknown (unknown if destroyed); 3′ cloning site unknown (unknown if destroyed)
Terms and licenses: Academic/Nonprofit Terms; Industry Terms: Not Available to Industry
How to cite: pRDAX-EMMI-039 LifeAct(D-G)//Esp3I was a gift from Gary Lewin (Addgene plasmid # 130241 ; http://n2t.net/addgene:130241 ; RRID:Addgene_130241)
